Addgene plasmid #78183: pRSETb-pcDronpa
Purpose: Expresses pcDronpa in E. coli strains
Depositing lab: Peter Dedecker. Depositing organization: Katholieke Universiteit Leuven. Publication: Green-to-red photoconvertible Dronpa mutant for multimodal super-resolution fluorescence microscopy. Moeyaert B, Nguyen Bich N, De Zitter E, Rocha S, Clays K, Mizuno H, van Meervelt L, Hofkens J, Dedecker P. ACS Nano. 2014 Feb 25;8(2):1664-73. doi: 10.1021/nn4060144. Epub 2014 Jan 21. PubMed 24410188.
Backbone
  Vector backbone: pRSETb
  Backbone size w/o insert (bp): 2860
  Total vector size (bp): 3535
  Vector type: Bacterial Expression
Growth in bacteria
  Bacterial resistance: Ampicillin, 100 μg/mL
  Growth temperature: 37°C
  Growth strain: DH5alpha
  Copy number: High Copy
Gene/Insert
  Gene/Insert name: pcDronpa
  Insert size (bp): 675
  Promoter: T7
  Tag / fusion protein: 6xHis-tag; Xpress tag (N terminal on backbone)
  Cloning method: Restriction Enzyme; 5′ cloning site BamHI (not destroyed); 3′ cloning site EcoRI (not destroyed)
  Sequencing primers: 5′ TAATACGACTCACTATAGGG; 3′ TAGTTATTGCTCAGCGGTGG
Terms and licenses: Academic/Nonprofit Terms; Industry Terms: Not Available to Industry
How to cite: pRSETb-pcDronpa was a gift from Peter Dedecker (Addgene plasmid # 78183 ; http://n2t.net/addgene:78183 ; RRID:Addgene_78183)
