[The description below was written by a language model from this plasmid's Addgene catalogue record and pLannotate feature annotations shown in this document.]
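Description:
pRSETb-pcDronpa is a 3,535 bp bacterial expression plasmid built on the pRSETb backbone for producing the fluorescent protein pcDronpa in E. coli. It replicates from a high-copy ColE1/pUC-type origin and is selected with ampicillin through the β-lactamase (AmpR) gene and its own promoter. An f1 phage origin is also present, which in principle permits single-stranded DNA production.

The expression cassette is driven by the bacteriophage T7 promoter, so it requires a host strain that supplies T7 RNA polymerase. It is followed by the efficient T7 gene 10 ribosome binding site and closed by the T7 terminator. The roughly 675 bp pcDronpa coding sequence was inserted between the BamHI and EcoRI sites, both retained, in frame with the backbone's N-terminal leader. That leader comprises a 6xHis tag for metal-affinity purification (the automated annotation labels this short stretch as a capTEV fragment), the T7 gene 10 leader peptide that promotes translation, and the Xpress epitope, which includes an enterokinase cleavage site allowing removal of the tags.

pcDronpa is a mutant of Dronpa, derived from an Echinophyllia coral protein, that combines photochromic behaviour with green-to-red photoconversion. The associated work describes it as a label for multimodal super-resolution fluorescence microscopy. The short SET1, lacZα and lacI fragments called in the feature table are most likely backbone remnants or partial homology matches rather than functional elements. In particular, no complete lac repressor gene is annotated. The plasmid is suited to overexpressing and purifying tagged pcDronpa for in vitro characterisation.
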