Features (pLannotate 1.2.2; 14 found; start..end, strand, type, name):
     20..38      +  promoter       T7 promoter: promoter for bacteriophage T7 RNA polymerase
     70..92      +  RBS            RBS: efficient ribosome binding site from bacteriophage T7 gene 10 (Olins and Rangwala, 1989)
    112..132     +  CDS            capTEV™ (fragment): composite tag for in vivo biotinylation, TEV protease cleavage, and 6xHis tagging
    133..165     +  CDS            T7 tag (gene 10 leader): leader peptide from bacteriophage T7 gene 10 promotes efficient translation in E. coli
    169..192     +  CDS            Xpress™ tag: Xpress™ epitope tag, including an enterokinase recognition and cleavage site
    199..870     +  CDS            pcDronpa: pcDronpa is a multi-photochromic red fluorescent protein published in 2014, derived from Echinophyllia sp. SC22. It has high acid sensitivity.
    893..942     +  CDS            SET1 (fragment): solubility-enhancement tag derived from T7 phage gene 10B
    950..997     +  terminator     T7 terminator: transcription terminator for bacteriophage T7 RNA polymerase
   1023..1089    +  CDS            lacZα (fragment): LacZα fragment of β-galactosidase; lacZ fragment
   1094..1522    +  rep_origin     f1 ori (sequence partly withheld): f1 bacteriophage origin of replication; arrow indicates direction of (+) strand synthesis
   1575..1679    +  promoter       AmpR promoter: bla
   1680..2540    +  CDS            AmpR: β-lactamase; bla; confers resistance to ampicillin, carbenicillin, and related antibiotics
   2711..3299    +  rep_origin     ori: high-copy-number ColE1/pMB1/pBR322/pUC origin of replication
   3482..3535    +  CDS            lacI (fragment): lac repressor; lacI; The lac repressor binds to the lac operator to inhibit transcription in E. coli. This inhibition can be relieved by adding lactose or isopropyl-β-D-thiogalactopyranoside (IPTG).
>Addgene plasmid #78183 | pRSETb-pcDronpa | depositor full sequence | sequence record 148194 | Full plasmid sequence.
GATCTCGATCCCGCGAAATTAATACGACTCACTATAGGGAGACCACAACGGTTTCCCTCTAGAAATAATT
TTGTTTAACTTTAAGAAGGAGATATACATATGCGGGGTTCTCATCATCATCATCATCATGGTATGGCTAG
CATGACTGGTGGACAGCAAATGGGTCGGGATCTGTACGACGATGACGATAAGGATCCGATGAGTGTGATT
AAACCAGACATGAAGATCAAGCTGCGTATGGAAGGCGCCGTAAATGGACACCCGTTCGCGATTGAAGGAG
TTGGCCTTGGGAAGCCTTTCGAGGGAAAACAGAGTATGGACCTTAAAGTCAAAGAAGGCGGACCTCTGCC
TTTCGCCTATGACATCTTGACAACTGCGTTCCATTACGGCAACAGGGTATTCGCCAAATACCCAGAAAAT
ATAGTAGACTATTTCAAGCAGTCGTTTCCTGAGGGCTACTCTTGGGAACGAAGCATGAGTTACGAAGACG
GGGGCATTTGTATCGCGACAAACGACATAACCCTGGATGGTGACTGTTATATCTATGAAATTCGATTTGA
TGGTGTGAACTTTCCTGCCAATGGTCCAGTTATGCAGAAGAGGACTGTGAAATGGGAGCCATCCACTGAG
AAATTGTATGTGCGTGATGGAGTGCTGAAGGGTGATGTTAACATGGCTCTGTCGCTTGAAGGAGGTGGCC
ATTACCGATGTGACTTCAAAACTACTTATAAAGCTAAGAAGGTTGTCCAGTTGCCAGACTACCACTTTGT
GGACCACCACATTGAGATTAAAAGCCACGACAAAGATTACAGTAATGTTAATCTGCACGAGCATGCCGAA
GCGCATTCTGGGCTGCCGAGGCAGGCCAAGTAAGAATTCGAAGCTTGATCCGGCTGCTAACAAAGCCCGA
AAGGAAGCTGAGTTGGCTGCTGCCACCGCTGAGCAATAACTAGCATAACCCCTTGGGGCCTCTAAACGGG
TCTTGAGGGGTTTTTTGCTGAAAGGAGGAACTATATCCGGATCTGGCGTAATAGCGAAGAGGCCCGCACC
GATCGCCCTTCCCAACAGTTGCGCAGCCTGAATGGCGAATGGG
[124 nt withheld, positions 1094-1217]
C
[91 nt withheld, positions 1219-1309]
A
[49 nt withheld, positions 1311-1359]
CCTTTGACGTTGGAGTCCACGTTCTTT
[37 nt withheld, positions 1387-1423]
ACCCTATCTCGGTCTATTCTTTTGATTTATAAGGGATTTTGCCGATTTCGGCCTATTGGTTAAAAAATGA
GCTGATTTAACAAAAATTTAACGCGAATTTTAACAAAATATTAACGCTTACAATTTAGGTGGCACTTTTC
GGGGAAATGTGCGCGGAACCCCTATTTGTTTATTTTTCTAAATACATTCAAATATGTATCCGCTCATGAG
ACAATAACCCTGATAAATGCTTCAATAATATTGAAAAAGGAAGAGTATGAGTATTCAACATTTCCGTGTC
GCCCTTATTCCCTTTTTTGCGGCATTTTGCCTTCCTGTTTTTGCTCACCCAGAAACGCTGGTGAAAGTAA
AAGATGCTGAAGATCAGTTGGGTGCACGAGTGGGTTACATCGAACTGGATCTCAACAGCGGTAAGATCCT
TGAGAGTTTTCGCCCCGAAGAACGTTTTCCAATGATGAGCACTTTTAAAGTTCTGCTATGTGGCGCGGTA
TTATCCCGTATTGACGCCGGGCAAGAGCAACTCGGTCGCCGCATACACTATTCTCAGAATGACTTGGTTG
AGTACTCACCAGTCACAGAAAAGCATCTTACGGATGGCATGACAGTAAGAGAATTATGCAGTGCTGCCAT
AACCATGAGTGATAACACTGCGGCCAACTTACTTCTGACAACGATCGGAGGACCGAAGGAGCTAACCGCT
TTTTTGCACAACATGGGGGATCATGTAACTCGCCTTGATCGTTGGGAACCGGAGCTGAATGAAGCCATAC
CAAACGACGAGCGTGACACCACGATGCCTGTAGCAATGGCAACAACGTTGCGCAAACTATTAACTGGCGA
ACTACTTACTCTAGCTTCCCGGCAACAATTAATAGACTGGATGGAGGCGGATAAAGTTGCAGGACCACTT
CTGCGCTCGGCCCTTCCGGCTGGCTGGTTTATTGCTGATAAATCTGGAGCCGGTGAGCGTGGGTCTCGCG
GTATCATTGCAGCACTGGGGCCAGATGGTAAGCCCTCCCGTATCGTAGTTATCTACACGACGGGGAGTCA
GGCAACTATGGATGAACGAAATAGACAGATCGCTGAGATAGGTGCCTCACTGATTAAGCATTGGTAACTG
TCAGACCAAGTTTACTCATATATACTTTAGATTGATTTAAAACTTCATTTTTAATTTAAAAGGATCTAGG
TGAAGATCCTTTTTGATAATCTCATGACCAAAATCCCTTAACGTGAGTTTTCGTTCCACTGAGCGTCAGA
CCCCGTAGAAAAGATCAAAGGATCTTCTTGAGATCCTTTTTTTCTGCGCGTAATCTGCTGCTTGCAAACA
AAAAAACCACCGCTACCAGCGGTGGTTTGTTTGCCGGATCAAGAGCTACCAACTCTTTTTCCGAAGGTAA
CTGGCTTCAGCAGAGCGCAGATACCAAATACTGTTCTTCTAGTGTAGCCGTAGTTAGGCCACCACTTCAA
GAACTCTGTAGCACCGCCTACATACCTCGCTCTGCTAATCCTGTTACCAGTGGCTGCTGCCAGTGGCGAT
AAGTCGTGTCTTACCGGGTTGGACTCAAGACGATAGTTACCGGATAAGGCGCAGCGGTCGGGCTGAACGG
GGGGTTCGTGCACACAGCCCAGCTTGGAGCGAACGACCTACACCGAACTGAGATACCTACAGCGTGAGCT
ATGAGAAAGCGCCACGCTTCCCGAAGGGAGAAAGGCGGACAGGTATCCGGTAAGCGGCAGGGTCGGAACA
GGAGAGCGCACGAGGGAGCTTCCAGGGGGAAACGCCTGGTATCTTTATAGTCCTGTCGGGTTTCGCCACC
TCTGACTTGAGCGTCGATTTTTGTGATGCTCGTCAGGGGGGCGGAGCCTATGGAAAAACGCCAGCAACGC
GGCCTTTTTACGGTTCCTGGCCTTTTGCTGGCCTTTTGCTCACATGTTCTTTCCTGCGTTATCCCCTGAT
TCTGTGGATAACCGTATTACCGCCTTTGAGTGAGCTGATACCGCTCGCCGCAGCCGAACGACCGAGCGCA
GCGAGTCAGTGAGCGAGGAAGCGGAAGAGCGCCCAATACGCAAACCGCCTCTCCCCGCGCGTTGGCCGAT
TCATTAATGCAG
