>Addgene plasmid #78183 | pRSETb-pcDronpa | addgene partial sequence | sequence record 148192 | T7 5'-TAATACGACTCACTATAGGG-3'
AGAAGGAGATATACATATGCGGGGTTCTCATCATCATCATCATCATGGTATGGCTAGCATGACTGGTGGA
CAGCAAATGGGTCGGGATCTGTACGACGATGACGATAAGGATCCGATGAGTGTGATTAAACCAGACATGA
AGATCAAGCTGCGTATGGAAGGCGCCGTAAATGGACACCCGTTCGCGATTGAAGGAGTTGGCCTTGGGAA
GCCTTTCGAGGGAAAACAGAGTATGGACCTTAAAGTCAAAGAAGGCGGACCTCTGCCTTTCGCCTATGAC
ATCTTGACAACTGCGTTCCATTACGGCAACAGGGTATTCGCCAAATACCCAGAAAATATAGTAGACTATT
TCAAGCAGTCGTTTCCTGAGGGCTACTCTTGGGAACGAAGCATGAGTTACGAAGACGGGGGCATTTGTAT
CGCGACAAACGACATAACCCTGGATGGTGACTGTTATATCTATGAAATTCGATTTGATGGTGTGAACTTT
CCTGCCAATGGTCCAGTTATGCAGAAGAGGACTGTGAAATGGGAGCCATCCACTGAGAAATTGTATGTGC
GTGATGGAGTGCTGAAGGGTGATGTTAACATGGCTCTGTCGCTTGAAGGAGGTGGCCATTACCGATGTGA
CTTCAAAACTACTTATAAAGCTAAGAAGGTTGTCCAGTTGCCAGACTACCACTTTGTGGACCACCACATT
GAGATTAAAAGCCACGACAAAGATTACAGTAATGTTAATCTGCACGAGCATGCCGAAGCGCATTCTGGGC
TGCCGAGGCAGGCCA
