>Addgene plasmid #78183 | pRSETb-pcDronpa | addgene partial sequence | sequence record 148193 | T7term 5'-GCTAGTTATTGCTCAGCGG-3'
CTTTCGGGCTTTGTTAGCAGCCGGATCAAGCTTCGAATTCTTACTTGGCCTGCCTCGGCAGCCCAGAATG
CGCTTCGGCATGCTCGTGCAGATTAACATTACTGTAATCTTTGTCGTGGCTTTTAATCTCAATGTGGTGG
TCCACAAAGTGGTAGTCTGGCAACTGGACAACCTTCTTAGCTTTATAAGTAGTTTTGAAGTCACATCGGT
AATGGCCACCTCCTTCAAGCGACAGAGCCATGTTAACATCACCCTTCAGCACTCCATCACGCACATACAA
TTTCTCAGTGGATGGCTCCCATTTCACAGTCCTCTTCTGCATAACTGGACCATTGGCAGGAAAGTTCACA
CCATCAAATCGAATTTCATAGATATAACAGTCACCATCCAGGGTTATGTCGTTTGTCGCGATACAAATGC
CCCCGTCTTCGTAACTCATGCTTCGTTCCCAAGAGTAGCCCTCAGGAAACGACTGCTTGAAATAGTCTAC
TATATTTTCTGGGTATTTGGCGAATACCCTGTTGCCGTAATGGAACGCAGTTGTCAAGATGTCATAGGCG
AAAGGCAGAGGTCCGCCTTCTTTGACTTTAAGGTCCATACTCTGTTTTCCCTCGAAAGGCTTCCCAAGGC
CAACTCCTTCAATCGCGAACGGGTGTCCATTTACGGCGCCTTCCATACGCAGCTTGATCTTCATGTCTGG
TTTAATCACACTCATCGGATCCTTATCGTCATCGTCGTACAGATCCCGACCCATTTGCTGTCCACCAGTC
ATGCTAGCCATACCATGATGATGATGATGATGAGAACC
